>Addgene plasmid #34513 | KHBD00403 | depositor partial sequence | sequence record 41080 | KHBD00403 sequence 2565 bps
ATGGCCCCAGCGAAAAAACGCGAAAAAGACAGTAATCCGGATGGTTCTGCCGCAAATGGCATTATTGGCC
TCACCCATGGAGCACCGGACGCGAGCAATGCTGGCTCTACTGTACCGCCGACGGCCGAGGGTCAGGTCAA
ACTCAATGGCCACCAGCAGGAGCAGGAACTCTTTTTGCAGGCCTTTGAGAAGCCCACGCAGATCTATCGC
TACCTGCGCAATCGACACGAGACAAACCCCATCTTCCTCAACCGCACGCTCAGCTACATGAAGGAACGGA
TGTCGCGGAACAACAAGAAGCGGATCAGCTTCCAGGTAAACTCCATGCTAGAGAGCATAACACAAAAGTC
GGAGGCGGTGAGCCAGAACTACCTGCACGTCATCTACGATTCGCTGCACGAGAAGTTGCCGGCGAGGTTG
GACAACGAGTCTGGCGAGGATTTGCTGCAGGAGCAGCTGCTCTGCGAAGCGGGCGAGTCTGTGAGTGTGG
AGACAACGCTGTACAAGATCACACGCAGCAAGCGAAAGGACAGCACGCTGGACTTTCAGGAGCTGCTCAG
CAAGTGCTCGCAGATCGTGTACAACCCAAAGGATCGTGTGGGAGAACATGCCACCATCAGCATTCCTCTC
CAGACGATGCGCCCAATGGGTGAGCAGCACACACTGTACAAGCTGCTATTTCGCATCAAGGTGCTGTCGC
CAAGTACGTGCAATGATGAGAATGCAGAAACTCCACCGAACAAGCGGTCGCGTCCAAATGAGAAAATGTT
CGGATCGGAACTGATATTGTACGAGAAGTCCAGCGGATTCATAACCGAAGGCGAGTACGAGGCCATGCTG
CAGCCTCTTAATTCCACCAGCATCAAGTCCTTCTCACCAAAGAAATGCACATGGGAAACGATGCCGGATA
GCTACATTCCACTCTCGTTGACCTACGACGTCTACCAGCAGAGTCCCATGCTCAAGTTCCATCTGACGCT
ATCCAATGAGCAGCTGCCCGAGATGATTTCCGCTCCGGAGCTGCAGCGTTATGTCCAGCATCTGGATGCG
GTGGCCGAGATGAACTACAACAACAATAACTACAATAACAACAACAACTGCAGCGGATTAAAGAATGGTA
GTGGCGGAGGCAACAGCACGGTGTGCAAGACCACACCGGAGCACATTCAGATCGTGTACAACTTCATGTA
CAGCAATAATACCCGTCAGCAGACGGAGTACACCCAGGAGCTGAACTGCCCGTGGTGCGGCCTGGACTGC
CTGCGTCTCTACGCCCTGCTGAAGCATCTAAAGCTTTGCCACGCCCGCTTCAACTTCACCTACCAGCCGG
CTGGAAGTGGAGCTCGCATAGATGTTACCATCAATGATGCGTACGACGGCTCGTATGCCGGATCGCCCTA
CGACTTGGCCGGTCCATCTGGCTCCTCGTTTGCCCGCACCTGCGGCCCCGTGCGACGCACCTCGGTCACC
AGTCTGATGGTGTGCCGGCCCAGGCGGCAGAAGACCTGCCTGGACGAATTCCTGGAGCTGGACGAGGACG
AGATTAGCAACCAGCGGTCGTACATTACCGGTCACAACAGACTCTACCATCACACGGAGACTTGCCTACC
CGTGCATCCCAAAGAGCTGGACATCGACTCCGAGGGCGAGAGCGATCCGCTGTGGCTGCGCCAGAAGACC
ATCCAGATGATCGACGAGTTTTCCGACGTGAACGAGGGTGAAAAGGAGTTGATGAAGCTGTGGAACCTGC
ACGTGATGCGTCACGGCTTTGTGGGCGATTGCCAGCTGCCGATCGCCTGCGAAATGTTCCTCGACGCCAA
AGGCACTGAGATTGTGCGCAAGAATCTCTATCGCAACTTCATCCTGCATATGTGTTCGCTCTTCGACTAC
GGACTGATTGCGGCCGAGACGGTCTACAAGACCGTACAGAAGCTTCAGGGTCTGCTCAGCAAGTACGCCG
CCGGCCAGGAGCTGATGCAGCGGCAGCGCGAGGAGCAACTGAAGTATTGGTTGGATGTGGGCATGCACAA
GAAGCAGGAAGACCCCAAGACACTCAAGTCACCCCAAAAGCCAGCACCGCCCGCAGACCAAGCATCTACC
TCATCCGCATCCACCTCTGGAAGTGGTTCGGGGTCCAGCTCAATGCAGCCACCCAAACGAATGCCGGCTC
ATTTGAAACGAGGCAGCGCAGCGTCCTCCCCGGGCGTCCAGAGCAAGGGCACTGAAAATGGCACCAACGG
CAGCAACAGCAGCAGCAGCAACAGCAAGAACGTGGCCAAGAAGAGCGCCGACCAGCCGCTTAGCACCCTG
GCTAACACAAGGGAGCGACGCTCGGAGTATGGCCAGAAACGCAATGTCAGCGGATCGCGACTGGCGGCCA
CACCAGCATCGAAGCGCAAGCTGAGCTCCAAAGATGTGGAGCAGGCGGCGGATGCGCCAGAAGTGCTGAC
CCACAGCGATAATGCTGTCGATGTTGGTATTATTGATGATGAGTGTGGCGGATTTGGTGCCGTGGGAGTT
ATGAATGGAGTTGCGAGCCCAGTTGCCAACAACTGTGTGGGCAAC
