>Addgene plasmid #34513 | KHBD00403 | addgene partial sequence | sequence record 42285 | M13-Rev 5'-CAGGAAACAGCTATGACC-3'
TGATTTTATTTTGACTGATAGTGACCTGTTTCGTTGCAACAAATTGATAAGCAATGCTTTCTTATAATGC
CAACTTTGTACAANAAAGTTGGCAAGTTGCCCACACAGTTGTTGGCAACTGGGCTCGCAACTCCATTCAT
AACTCCCACGGCACCAAATCCGCCACACTCATCATCAATAATACCAACATCGACAGCATTATCGCTGTGG
GTCAGCACTTCTGGCGCATCCGCCGCCTGCTCCACATCTTTGGAGCTCAGCTTGCGCTTCGATGCTGGTG
TGGCCGCCAGTCGCGATCCGCTGACATTGCGTTTCTGGCCATACTCCGAGCGTCGCTCCCTTGTGTTAGC
CAGGGTGCTAAGCGGCTGGTCGGCGCTCTTCTTGGCCACGTTCTTGCTGTTGCTGCTGCTGCTGTTGCTG
CCGTTGGTGCCATTTTCAGTGCCCTTGCTCTGGACGCCCGGGGAGGACGCTGCGCTGCCTCGTTTCAAAT
GAGCCGGCATTCGTTTGGGTGGCTGCATTGAGCTGGACCCCGAACCACTTCCAGAGGTGGATGCGGATGA
GGTAGATGCTTGGTCTGCGGGCGGTGCTGGCTTTTGGGGTGACTTGAGTGTCTTGGGGTCTTCCTGCTTC
TTGTGCATGCCCACATCCAACCAATACTTCAGTTGCTCC
