[The description below was written by a language model from this plasmid's Addgene catalogue record.]
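Description:
KHBD00403 is a Gateway entry clone built in the Invitrogen pDONR221 donor backbone, carrying the open reading frame of the Drosophila melanogaster gene CG8013, better known as Su(z)12 (Suppressor of zeste 12). The record lists the vector type as a Gateway donor vector and the cloning method as Gateway cloning. This implies that the roughly 2.6 kb insert was recombined into the roughly 2.5 kb backbone in place of the donor cassette, so the ORF should be flanked by recombination sites suited to later transfer. The plasmid is propagated at high copy number in standard E. coli cloning strains such as DH5alpha and is selected with kanamycin. M13 forward and reverse priming sites on either side of the insert are used for sequence verification.

The record lists no promoter, tag or reporter, consistent with an entry clone whose role is to serve as a shuttle for the coding sequence rather than to express it. The depositor notes that ORFs in this collection were cloned open-ended, without a stop codon. After recombination into a destination vector, the Su(z)12 coding sequence can therefore be read through into a C-terminal fusion partner, and N-terminal fusions also remain possible. The clone belongs to a Drosophila ORF collection associated with work on automated screening of protein–DNA interactions at fly regulatory elements. Its expected use is as a source clone for moving Su(z)12 into expression or interaction-assay vectors of the user's choice. No feature table was provided, so individual backbone elements cannot be confirmed beyond what the catalogue fields state.
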