Addgene plasmid #34513: KHBD00403
Depositing lab: Bart Deplancke. Depositing organization: Swiss Federal Institute of Technology (EPFL). Publication: Automated protein-DNA interaction screening of Drosophila regulatory elements. Korneel Hens, Jean-Daniel Feuz, Alina Isakova, Antonina Lagovitina, Andreas Massouras, Julien Bryois, Patrick Callaerts, Susan E. Celniker, Bart Deplancke. Nat Methods. 2011 Oct 30;8(12):1065-70. 10.1038/nmeth.1763 PubMed 22037703.
Backbone
  Vector backbone: pDONR221
  Backbone manufacturer: Invitrogen
  Backbone size w/o insert (bp): 2536
  Vector type: Gateway Donor Vector
Growth in bacteria
  Bacterial resistance: Kanamycin, 50 μg/mL
  Growth temperature: 37°C
  Growth strain: DH5alpha
  Copy number: High Copy
Gene/Insert
  Gene/Insert name: CG8013 (alt names: FBgn0020887; Su(z)12)
  Species: D. melanogaster (fly)
  Insert size (bp): 2565
  Entrez Gene: Su(z)12 (a.k.a. Dmel_CG8013, CG8013, Dmel\CG8013, SU(Z)12, SUZ12, Su(Z)12, Su(z), Su(z)[12], Suz(12), Suz12, l(3)76BDo, su(z)12)
  Cloning method: Gateway Cloning
  Sequencing primers: 5′ M13F; 3′ M13R
Terms and licenses: Academic/Nonprofit Terms; Industry Terms: Not Available to Industry
Depositor comments: Please note that the ORFs in this collection were cloned open-ended (without a stop codon).
How to cite: KHBD00403 was a gift from Bart Deplancke (Addgene plasmid # 34513 ; http://n2t.net/addgene:34513 ; RRID:Addgene_34513)
